Addgene plasmid #60364: pICE-NLS-mCherry
Purpose: Plasmid for expression of NLS-mCherry (control plasmid). Confers resistance to Puromycin. Expression is inducible in T-REx cells.
Depositing lab: Sébastien Britton & Patrick Calsou. Depositing organization: CNRS, Delegation Midi Pyrenees. Publication: DNA damage triggers SAF-A and RNA biogenesis factors exclusion from chromatin coupled to R-loops removal. Britton S, Dernoncourt E, Delteil C, Froment C, Schiltz O, Salles B, Frit P, Calsou P. Nucleic Acids Res. 2014 Oct 1;42(14):9047-62. doi: 10.1093/nar/gku601. Epub 2014 Jul 16. PubMed 25030905.
Backbone
  Vector backbone: pICE
  Backbone size w/o insert (bp): 5044
  Total vector size (bp): 5758
  Selectable markers: Puromycin
Growth in bacteria
  Bacterial resistance: Ampicillin, 100 μg/mL
  Growth temperature: 37°C
  Growth strain: XL1 Blue
  Copy number: High Copy
Gene/Insert
  Gene/Insert name: NLS-mCherry
  Species: Synthetic
  Insert size (bp): 766
  Promoter: CMV-tet
  Tag / fusion protein: NLS from SV40 T antigen (N terminal on backbone); mCherry (C terminal on backbone)
  Cloning method: Restriction Enzyme; 5′ cloning site HindIII (not destroyed); 3′ cloning site NotI (not destroyed)
  Sequencing primers: 5′ CMVpromoter forward; 3′ BGH Reverse
Terms and licenses: Academic/Nonprofit Terms; Industry Terms: Not Available to Industry
How to cite: pICE-NLS-mCherry was a gift from Sébastien Britton & Patrick Calsou (Addgene plasmid # 60364 ; http://n2t.net/addgene:60364 ; RRID:Addgene_60364)
