[The description below was written by a language model from this plasmid's Addgene catalogue record and pLannotate feature annotations shown in this document.]
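Description:
pICE-NLS-mCherry is a 5,758 bp mammalian expression plasmid built on the pICE backbone and intended as a control construct that expresses a nuclear-targeted red fluorescent protein. In bacteria it is maintained through a high-copy ColE1/pUC-type origin and selected with ampicillin via the β-lactamase gene. An f1 phage origin is also present, along with remnants of lac promoter/operator and lacI sequence that appear to be backbone carry-over rather than functional parts of the design.

The payload is a synthetic NLS-mCherry open reading frame, in which the SV40 large T antigen nuclear localisation signal sits at the N-terminus of mCherry. It was cloned between HindIII and NotI sites that remain intact. The NLS itself is not called as a separate feature in the annotation, which marks only the mCherry coding sequence. Transcription is driven by a CMV-tet promoter: the CMV immediate-early enhancer and promoter are followed by two short tet operator matches, which the annotation software labels as PLtetO-1 and TRE3GV fragments. The transcript ends at a bovine growth hormone polyadenylation signal. In cells expressing the Tet repressor, such as T-REx lines, the repressor binds these operators and blocks transcription until tetracycline or doxycycline is added, making expression inducible. In cells lacking the repressor, a promoter of this type would be expected to act constitutively.

A separate cassette, made up of the SV40 early promoter, puromycin N-acetyltransferase and the SV40 poly(A) signal, allows puromycin selection of transfected mammalian cells. A short bleomycin-resistance fragment downstream of PuroR looks like a leftover from an earlier marker. According to the record, the plasmid serves as the NLS-mCherry control in this vector system.
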