Features (pLannotate 1.2.2; 20 found; start..end, strand, type, name):
     60..767     +  CDS            mCherry: mCherry is a basic (constitutively fluorescent) red fluorescent protein published in 2004, derived from Discosoma sp.. It is reported to be a very rapidly-maturing monomer with low acid sensitivity.
    844..1068    +  polyA_signal   bGH poly(A) signal: bovine growth hormone polyadenylation signal
   1072..1093    +  promoter       SV40 promoter (fragment): SV40 enhancer and early promoter
   1114..1542    +  rep_origin     f1 ori (sequence partly withheld): f1 bacteriophage origin of replication; arrow indicates direction of (+) strand synthesis
   1556..1885    +  promoter       SV40 promoter: SV40 enhancer and early promoter
   1937..2536    +  CDS            PuroR: puromycin N-acetyltransferase; pac from Streptomyces alboniger; confers resistance to puromycin
   2546..2671    +  CDS            ble (fragment): BLE_KLEPN - Experimental evidence at protein level: Swiss-Prot protein existence level 1. Binding protein with a strong affinity to the bleomycin family of antibiotics. Binds to CL990; an antimitotic-antibiotic compound. From Klebsiella pneumoniae.
   2666..2787    +  polyA_signal   SV40 poly(A) signal: SV40 polyadenylation signal
   2861..2877    -  protein_bind   lac operator: The lac repressor binds to the lac operator to inhibit transcription in E. coli. This inhibition can be relieved by adding lactose or isopropyl-β-D-thiogalactopyranoside (IPTG). lac repressor encoded by lacI
   2885..2915    -  promoter       lac promoter: promoter for the E. coli lac operon
   2930..2951    -  protein_bind   CAP binding site: CAP binding activates transcription in the presence of cAMP. E. coli catabolite activator protein
   2964..3056    -  CDS            lacI (fragment): lac repressor; lacI; The lac repressor binds to the lac operator to inhibit transcription in E. coli. This inhibition can be relieved by adding lactose or isopropyl-β-D-thiogalactopyranoside (IPTG).
   3239..3824    -  rep_origin     ori: high-copy-number ColE1/pMB1/pBR322/pUC origin of replication
   3995..4855    -  CDS            AmpR: β-lactamase; bla; confers resistance to ampicillin, carbenicillin, and related antibiotics
   4856..4960    -  promoter       AmpR promoter: bla
   5032..5411    +  enhancer       CMV enhancer: human cytomegalovirus immediate early enhancer
   5412..5615    +  promoter       CMV promoter: human cytomegalovirus (CMV) immediate early promoter
   5617..5636    +  promoter       PLtetO-1 promoter (fragment): modified phage lambda PL promoter with tet operator sites (Lutz and Bujard, 1997)
   5638..5657    +  promoter       PLtetO-1 promoter (fragment): modified phage lambda PL promoter with tet operator sites (Lutz and Bujard, 1997)
   5665..5698    +  promoter       TRE3GV promoter (fragment): 3rd-generation Tet-responsive promoter that can be activated by binding of Tet-On® 3G, optimized for retroviral and lentiviral vectors
>Addgene plasmid #60364 | pICE-NLS-mCherry | depositor full sequence | sequence record 96649 | pICE-NLS-mCherry sequence 5758 bps
AGCTTGCCACCATGACGCGTGGCCCCAAGAAAAAGCGGAAAGTGGGACCGGTCGCCACCATGGTGAGCAA
GGGCGAGGAGGATAACATGGCCATCATCAAGGAGTTCATGCGCTTCAAGGTGCACATGGAGGGCTCCGTG
AACGGCCACGAGTTCGAGATCGAGGGCGAGGGCGAGGGCCGCCCCTACGAGGGCACCCAGACCGCCAAGC
TGAAGGTGACCAAGGGTGGCCCCCTGCCCTTCGCCTGGGACATCCTGTCCCCTCAGTTCATGTACGGCTC
CAAGGCCTACGTGAAGCACCCCGCCGACATCCCCGACTACTTGAAGCTGTCCTTCCCCGAGGGCTTCAAG
TGGGAGCGCGTGATGAACTTCGAGGACGGCGGCGTGGTGACCGTGACCCAGGACTCCTCCCTGCAGGACG
GCGAGTTCATCTACAAGGTGAAGCTGCGCGGCACCAACTTCCCCTCCGACGGCCCCGTAATGCAGAAGAA
GACCATGGGCTGGGAGGCCTCCTCCGAGCGGATGTACCCCGAGGACGGCGCCCTGAAGGGCGAGATCAAG
CAGAGGCTGAAGCTGAAGGACGGCGGCCACTACGACGCTGAGGTCAAGACCACCTACAAGGCCAAGAAGC
CCGTGCAGCTGCCCGGCGCCTACAACGTCAACATCAAGTTGGACATCACCTCCCACAACGAGGACTACAC
CATCGTGGAACAGTACGAACGCGCCGAGGGCCGCCACTCCACCGGCGGCATGGACGAGCTGTACAAGTAA
AGCGGCCGCGAATTCGGATCCGGTACCCTCGAGACGCGTCTGCAGTCTAGATAAACCCGCTGATCAGCCT
CGACTGTGCCTTCTAGTTGCCAGCCATCTGTTGTTTGCCCCTCCCCCGTGCCTTCCTTGACCCTGGAAGG
TGCCACTCCCACTGTCCTTTCCTAATAAAATGAGGAAATTGCATCGCATTGTCTGAGTAGGTGTCATTCT
ATTCTGGGGGGTGGGGTGGGGCAGGACAGCAAGGGGGAGGATTGGGAAGACAATAGCAGGCATGCTGGGG
ATGCGGTGGGCTCTATGGCTTCTGAGGCGGAAAGAACCAGCTGGGGCTCTAGGGGGTATCCCC
[124 nt withheld, positions 1114-1237]
C
[91 nt withheld, positions 1239-1329]
A
[49 nt withheld, positions 1331-1379]
CCTTTGACGTTGGAGTCCACGTTCTTT
[37 nt withheld, positions 1407-1443]
ACCCTATCTCGGTCTATTCTTTTGATTTATAAGGGATTTTGCCGATTTCGGCCTATTGGTTAAAAAATGA
GCTGATTTAACAAAAATTTAACGCGAATTAATTCTGTGGAATGTGTGTCAGTTAGGGTGTGGAAAGTCCC
CAGGCTCCCCAGCAGGCAGAAGTATGCAAAGCATGCATCTCAATTAGTCAGCAACCAGGTGTGGAAAGTC
CCCAGGCTCCCCAGCAGGCAGAAGTATGCAAAGCATGCATCTCAATTAGTCAGCAACCATAGTCCCGCCC
CTAACTCCGCCCATCCCGCCCCTAACTCCGCCCAGTTCCGCCCATTCTCCGCCCCATGGCTGACTAATTT
TTTTTATTTATGCAGAGGCCGAGGCCGCCTCTGCCTCTGAGCTATTCCAGAAGTAGTGAGGAGGCTTTTT
TGGAGGCCTAGGCTTTTGCAAAAAGCTCCCGGGAGCTTGTATATCCATTTTCGGATCTGATCAGCACGTG
ACCATGACCGAGTACAAGCCCACGGTGCGCCTCGCCACCCGCGACGACGTCCCCAGGGCCGTACGCACCC
TCGCCGCCGCGTTCGCCGACTACCCCGCCACGCGCCACACCGTCGATCCGGACCGCCACATCGAGCGGGT
CACCGAGCTGCAAGAACTCTTCCTCACGCGCGTCGGGCTCGACATCGGCAAGGTGTGGGTCGCGGACGAC
GGCGCCGCGGTGGCGGTCTGGACCACGCCGGAGAGCGTCGAAGCGGGGGCGGTGTTCGCCGAGATCGGCC
CGCGCATGGCCGAGTTGAGCGGTTCCCGGCTGGCCGCGCAGCAACAGATGGAAGGCCTCCTGGCGCCGCA
CCGGCCCAAGGAGCCCGCGTGGTTCCTGGCCACCGTCGGCGTCTCGCCCGACCACCAGGGCAAGGGTCTG
GGCAGCGCCGTCGTGCTCCCCGGAGTGGAGGCGGCCGAGCGCGCCGGGGTGCCCGCCTTCCTGGAGACCT
CCGCGCCCCGCAACCTCCCCTTCTACGAGCGGCTCGGCTTCACCGTCACCGCCGACGTCGAGGTGCCCGA
AGGACCGCGCACCTGGTGCATGACCCGCAAGCCCGGTGCCTGACACGTGCTACGAGATTTCGATTCCACC
GCCGCCTTCTATGAAAGGTTGGGCTTCGGAATCGTTTTCCGGGACGCCGGCTGGATGATCCTCCAGCGCG
GGGATCTCATGCTGGAGTTCTTCGCCCACCCCAACTTGTTTATTGCAGCTTATAATGGTTACAAATAAAG
CAATAGCATCACAAATTTCACAAATAAAGCATTTTTTTCACTGCATTCTAGTTGTGGTTTGTCCAAACTC
ATCAATGTATCTTATCATGTCTGGCTAGCCGTCGACCTCTAGCTAGAGCTTGGCGTAATCATGGTCATAG
CTGTTTCCTGTGTGAAATTGTTATCCGCTCACAATTCCACACAACATACGAGCCGGAAGCATAAAGTGTA
AAGCCTGGGGTGCCTAATGAGTGAGCTAACTCACATTAATTGCGTTGCGCTCACTGCCCGCTTTCCAGTC
GGGAAACCTGTCGTGCCAGCTGCATTAATGAATCGGCCAACGCGCGGGGAGAGGCGGTTTGCGTATTGGG
CGCTCTTCCGCTTCCTCGCTCACTGACTCGCTGCGCTCGGTCGTTCGGCTGCGGCGAGCGGTATCAGCTC
ACTCAAAGGCGGTAATACGGTTATCCACAGAATCAGGGGATAACGCAGGAAAGAACATGTGAGCAAAAGG
CCAGCAAAAGGCCAGGAACCGTAAAAAGGCCGCGTTGCTGGCGTTTTTCCATAGGCTCCGCCCCCCTGAC
GAGCATCACAAAAATCGACGCTCAAGTCAGAGGTGGCGAAACCCGACAGGACTATAAAGATACCAGGCGT
TTCCCCCTGGAAGCTCCCTCGTGCGCTCTCCTGTTCCGACCCTGCCGCTTACCGGATACCTGTCCGCCTT
TCTCCCTTCGGGAAGCGTGGCGCTTTCTCATAGCTCACGCTGTAGGTATCTCAGTTCGGTGTAGGTCGTT
CGCTCCAAGCTGGGCTGTGTGCACGAACCCCCCGTTCAGCCCGACCGCTGCGCCTTATCCGGTAACTATC
GTCTTGAGTCCAACCCGGTAAGACACGACTTATCGCCACTGGCAGCAGCCACTGGTAACAGGATTAGCAG
AGCGAGGTATGTAGGCGGTGCTACAGAGTTCTTGAAGTGGTGGCCTAACTACGGCTACACTAGAAGAACA
GTATTTGGTATCTGCGCTCTGCTGAAGCCAGTTACCTTCGGAAAAAGAGTTGGTAGCTCTTGATCCGGCA
AACAAACCACCGCTGGTAGCGGTTTTTTTGTTTGCAAGCAGCAGATTACGCGCAGAAAAAAAGGATCTCA
AGAAGATCCTTTGATCTTTTCTACGGGGTCTGACGCTCAGTGGAACGAAAACTCACGTTAAGGGATTTTG
GTCATGAGATTATCAAAAAGGATCTTCACCTAGATCCTTTTAAATTAAAAATGAAGTTTTAAATCAATCT
AAAGTATATATGAGTAAACTTGGTCTGACAGTTACCAATGCTTAATCAGTGAGGCACCTATCTCAGCGAT
CTGTCTATTTCGTTCATCCATAGTTGCCTGACTCCCCGTCGTGTAGATAACTACGATACGGGAGGGCTTA
CCATCTGGCCCCAGTGCTGCAATGATACCGCGAGACCCACGCTCACCGGCTCCAGATTTATCAGCAATAA
ACCAGCCAGCCGGAAGGGCCGAGCGCAGAAGTGGTCCTGCAACTTTATCCGCCTCCATCCAGTCTATTAA
TTGTTGCCGGGAAGCTAGAGTAAGTAGTTCGCCAGTTAATAGTTTGCGCAACGTTGTTGCCATTGCTACA
GGCATCGTGGTGTCACGCTCGTCGTTTGGTATGGCTTCATTCAGCTCCGGTTCCCAACGATCAAGGCGAG
TTACATGATCCCCCATGTTGTGCAAAAAAGCGGTTAGCTCCTTCGGTCCTCCGATCGTTGTCAGAAGTAA
GTTGGCCGCAGTGTTATCACTCATGGTTATGGCAGCACTGCATAATTCTCTTACTGTCATGCCATCCGTA
AGATGCTTTTCTGTGACTGGTGAGTACTCAACCAAGTCATTCTGAGAATAGTGTATGCGGCGACCGAGTT
GCTCTTGCCCGGCGTCAATACGGGATAATACCGCGCCACATAGCAGAACTTTAAAAGTGCTCATCATTGG
AAAACGTTCTTCGGGGCGAAAACTCTCAAGGATCTTACCGCTGTTGAGATCCAGTTCGATGTAACCCACT
CGTGCACCCAACTGATCTTCAGCATCTTTTACTTTCACCAGCGTTTCTGGGTGAGCAAAAACAGGAAGGC
AAAATGCCGCAAAAAAGGGAATAAGGGCGACACGGAAATGTTGAATACTCATACTCTTCCTTTTTCAATA
TTATTGAAGCATTTATCAGGGTTATTGTCTCATGAGCGGATACATATTTGAATGTATTTAGAAAAATAAA
CAAATAGGGGTTCCGCGCACATTTCCCCGAAAAGTGCCACCTGACGTCGACGGATCGGGAGATCCTGTAC
GGGCCAGATATCCGCGTTGACATTGATTATTGACTAGTTATTAATAGTAATCAATTACGGGGTCATTAGT
TCATAGCCCATATATGGAGTTCCGCGTTACATAACTTACGGTAAATGGCCCGCCTGGCTGACCGCCCAAC
GACCCCCGCCCATTGACGTCAATAATGACGTATGTTCCCATAGTAACGCCAATAGGGACTTTCCATTGAC
GTCAATGGGTGGAGTATTTACGGTAAACTGCCCACTTGGCAGTACATCAAGTGTATCATATGCCAAGTAC
GCCCCCTATTGACGTCAATGACGGTAAATGGCCCGCCTGGCATTATGCCCAGTACATGACCTTATGGGAC
TTTCCTACTTGGCAGTACATCTACGTATTAGTCATCGCTATTACCATGGTGATGCGGTTTTGGCAGTACA
TCAATGGGCGTGGATAGCGGTTTGACTCACGGGGATTTCCAAGTCTCCACCCCATTGACGTCAATGGGAG
TTTGTTTTGGCACCAAAATCAACGGGACTTTCCAAAATGTCGTAACAACTCCGCCCCATTGACGCAAATG
GGCGGTAGGCGTGTACGGTGGGAGGTCTATATAAGCAGAGCTCTCCCTATCAGTGATAGAGATCTCCCTA
TCAGTGATAGAGATCGTCGACGAGCTCGTTTAGTGAACCGTCAGATCGCCTGGAGACGCCATCCACGCTG
TTTTGACCTCCATAGAAGACACCGGGACCGATCCAGCCTCCGGCA
