>Addgene plasmid #60364 | pICE-NLS-mCherry | addgene partial sequence | sequence record 98038 | CMV-F 5'-CGCAAATGGGCGGTAGGCGTG-3'
TAAGCAGAGCTCTCCCTATCAGTGATAGAGATCTCCCTATCAGTGATAGAGATCGTCGACGAGCTCGTTT
AGTGAACCGTCAGATCGCCTGGAGACGCCATCCACGCTGTTTTGACCTCCATAGAAGACACCGGGACCGA
TCCAGCCTCCGGCAAGCTTGCCACCATGACGCGTGGCCCCAAGAAAAAGCGGAAAGTGGGACCGGTCGCC
ACCATGGTGAGCAAGGGCGAGGAGGATAACATGGCCATCATCAAGGAGTTCATGCGCTTCAAGGTGCACA
TGGAGGGCTCCGTGAACGGCCACGAGTTCGAGATCGAGGGCGAGGGCGAGGGCCGCCCCTACGAGGGCAC
CCAGACCGCCAAGCTGAAGGTGACCAAGGGTGGCCCCCTGCCCTTCGCCTGGGACATCCTGTCCCCTCAG
TTCATGTACGGCTCCAAGGCCTACGTGAAGCACCCCGCCGACATCCCCGACTACTTGAAGCTGTCCTTCC
CCGAGGGCTTCAAGTGGGAGCGCGTGATGAACTTCGAGGACGGCGGCGTGGTGACCGTGACCCAGGACTC
CTCCCTGCAGGACGGCGAGTTCATCTACAAGGTGAAGCTGCGCGGCACCAACTTCCCCTCCGACGGCCCC
GTAATGCAGAAGAAGACCATGGGCTGGGAGGCCTCCTCCGAGCGGATGTACCCCGAGGACGGCGCCCTGA
AGGGCGAGATCAAGCAGAGGCTGAAGCTGAAGGACGGCGGCCACTACGACGCTGAGGTCAAGACCACCTA
CAAGGCCAAGAAGCCCGTGCAGCTGCCCGGCGCCTACAACGTCAACATCAAGTTGGACATCACCTCCCAC
AACGAGGACTACACCATCGTGGAACAGTACGAACGCGCCGAGGGCCGCCACTCCACCGGCGGCATGGACG
AGCTGTACAAGTAAAGCGGCCGCGAATTCGGATCCGGTACCCTCGAGACGCGTCTGCAGTCTAGATAAAC
CCGCTGATCAGCCTCGACTGTGCCTTCTAGTTGCCAGCCATCTGTTGTTTGCCCCTCCCCCGTGCCTTCC
TTGACCCTGGAAGG
