>Addgene plasmid #60364 | pICE-NLS-mCherry | addgene partial sequence | sequence record 98499 | bgh_pA_d2r 5'-ACTCAGACAATGCGATGCAAtttc-3'
GTGGGAGTGGCACCTTCCAGGGTCAAGGAAGGCACGGGGGAGGGGCAAACAACAGATGGCTGGCAACTAG
AAGGCACAGTCGAGGCTGATCAGCGGGTTTATCTAGACTGCAGACGCGTCTCGAGGGTACCGGATCCGAA
TTCGCGGCCGCTTTACTTGTACAGCTCGTCCATGCCGCCGGTGGAGTGGCGGCCCTCGGCGCGTTCGTAC
TGTTCCACGATGGTGTAGTCCTCGTTGTGGGAGGTGATGTCCAACTTGATGTTGACGTTGTAGGCGCCGG
GCAGCTGCACGGGCTTCTTGGCCTTGTAGGTGGTCTTGACCTCAGCGTCGTAGTGGCCGCCGTCCTTCAG
CTTCAGCCTCTGCTTGATCTCGCCCTTCAGGGCGCCGTCCTCGGGGTACATCCGCTCGGAGGAGGCCTCC
CAGCCCATGGTCTTCTTCTGCATTACGGGGCCGTCGGAGGGGAAGTTGGTGCCGCGCAGCTTCACCTTGT
AGATGAACTCGCCGTCCTGCAGGGAGGAGTCCTGGGTCACGGTCACCACGCCGCCGTCCTCGAAGTTCAT
CACGCGCTCCCACTTGAAGCCCTCGGGGAAGGACAGCTTCAAGTAGTCGGGGATGTCGGCGGGGTGCTTC
ACGTAGGCCTTGGAGCCGTACATGAACTGAGGGGACAGGATGTCCCAGGCGAAGGGCAGGGGGCCACCCT
TGGTCACCTTCAGCTTGGCGGTCTGGGTGCCCTCGTAGGGGCGGCCCTCGCCCTCGCCCTCGATCTCGAA
CTCGTGGCCGTTCACGGAGCCCTCCATGTGCACCTTGAAGCGCATGAACTCCTTGATGATGGCCATGTTA
TCCTCCTCGCCCTTGCTCACCATGGTGGCGACCGGTCCCACTTTCCGCTTTTTCTTGGGGCCACGCGTCA
TGGTGGCAAGCTTGCCGGAGGCTGGATCGGTCCCGGTGTCTTCTATGGAGGTCAAAACAGCGTGGATGGC
GTCTCCAGGCGATCTGACGGTTCACTAAACGAGCTCGTCGACGATCTCTATCACTGATAGG
